>Addgene plasmid #200793 | CLIPf-KIF5A(1-914; Δ505-610)-SNAPf-HisTag-FLAG | addgene full sequence | sequence record 435694 | Addgene NGS Result
TCGTGGCTGGCCACGACGGGCGTTCCTTGCGCAGCTGTGCTCGACGTTGTCACTGAAGCGGGAAGGGACT
GGCTGCTATTGGGCGAAGTGCCGGGGCAGGATCTCCTGTCATCTCACCTTGCTCCTGCCGAGAAAGTATC
CATCATGGCTGATGCAATGCGGCGGCTGCATACGCTTGATCCGGCTACCTGCCCATTCGACCACCAAGCG
AAACATCGCATCGAGCGAGCACGTACTCGGATGGAAGCCGGTCTTGTCGATCAGGATGATCTGGACGAAG
AGCATCAGGGGCTCGCGCCAGCCGAACTGTTCGCCAGGCTCAAGGCGCGCATGCCCGACGGCGAGGATCT
CGTCGTGACCCATGGCGATGCCTGCTTGCCGAATATCATGGTGGAAAATGGCCGCTTTTCTGGATTCATC
GACTGTGGCCGGCTGGGTGTGGCGGACCGCTATCAGGACATAGCGTTGGCTACCCGTGATATTGCTGAAG
AGCTTGGCGGCGAATGGGCTGACCGCTTCCTCGTGCTTTACGGTATCGCCGCTCCCGATTCGCAGCGCAT
CGCCTTCTATCGCCTTCTTGACGAGTTCTTCTGAGCGGGACTCTGGGGTTCGAAATGACCGACCAAGCGA
CGCCCAACCTGCCATCACGAGATTTCGATTCCACCGCCGCCTTCTATGAAAGGTTGGGCTTCGGAATCGT
TTTCCGGGACGCCGGCTGGATGATCCTCCAGCGCGGGGATCTCATGCTGGAGTTCTTCGCCCACCCCAAC
TTGTTTATTGCAGCTTATAATGGTTACAAATAAAGCAATAGCATCACAAATTTCACAAATAAAGCATTTT
TTTCACTGCATTCTAGTTGTGGTTTGTCCAAACTCATCAATGTATCTTATCATGTCTGTATACCGTCGAC
CTCTAGCTAGAGCTTGGCGTAATCATGGTCATAGCTGTTTCCTGTGTGAAATTGTTATCCGCTCACAATT
CCACACAACATACGAGCCGGAAGCATAAAGTGTAAAGCCTGGGGTGCCTAATGAGTGAGCTAACTCACAT
TAATTGCGTTGCGCTCACTGCCCGCTTTCCAGTCGGGAAACCTGTCGTGCCAGCTGCATTAATGAATCGG
CCAACGCGCGGGGAGAGGCGGTTTGCGTATTGGGCGCTCTTCCGCTTCCTCGCTCACTGACTCGCTGCGC
TCGGTCGTTCGGCTGCGGCGAGCGGTATCAGCTCACTCAAAGGCGGTAATACGGTTATCCACAGAATCAG
GGGATAACGCAGGAAAGAACATGTGAGCAAAAGGCCAGCAAAAGGCCAGGAACCGTAAAAAGGCCGCGTT
GCTGGCGTTTTTCCATAGGCTCCGCCCCCCTGACGAGCATCACAAAAATCGACGCTCAAGTCAGAGGTGG
CGAAACCCGACAGGACTATAAAGATACCAGGCGTTTCCCCCTGGAAGCTCCCTCGTGCGCTCTCCTGTTC
CGACCCTGCCGCTTACCGGATACCTGTCCGCCTTTCTCCCTTCGGGAAGCGTGGCGCTTTCTCATAGCTC
ACGCTGTAGGTATCTCAGTTCGGTGTAGGTCGTTCGCTCCAAGCTGGGCTGTGTGCACGAACCCCCCGTT
CAGCCCGACCGCTGCGCCTTATCCGGTAACTATCGTCTTGAGTCCAACCCGGTAAGACACGACTTATCGC
CACTGGCAGCAGCCACTGGTAACAGGATTAGCAGAGCGAGGTATGTAGGCGGTGCTACAGAGTTCTTGAA
GTGGTGGCCTAACTACGGCTACACTAGAAGAACAGTATTTGGTATCTGCGCTCTGCTGAAGCCAGTTACC
TTCGGAAAAAGAGTTGGTAGCTCTTGATCCGGCAAACAAACCACCGCTGGTAGCGGTGGTTTTTTTGTTT
GCAAGCAGCAGATTACGCGCAGAAAAAAAGGATCTCAAGAAGATCCTTTGATCTTTTCTACGGGGTCTGA
CGCTCAGTGGAACGAAAACTCACGTTAAGGGATTTTGGTCATGAGATTATCAAAAAGGATCTTCACCTAG
ATCCTTTTAAATTAAAAATGAAGTTTTAAATCAATCTAAAGTATATATGAGTAAACTTGGTCTGACAGTT
ACCAATGCTTAATCAGTGAGGCACCTATCTCAGCGATCTGTCTATTTCGTTCATCCATAGTTGCCTGACT
CCCCGTCGTGTAGATAACTACGATACGGGAGGGCTTACCATCTGGCCCCAGTGCTGCAATGATACCGCGA
GACCCACGCTCACCGGCTCCAGATTTATCAGCAATAAACCAGCCAGCCGGAAGGGCCGAGCGCAGAAGTG
GTCCTGCAACTTTATCCGCCTCCATCCAGTCTATTAATTGTTGCCGGGAAGCTAGAGTAAGTAGTTCGCC
AGTTAATAGTTTGCGCAACGTTGTTGCCATTGCTACAGGCATCGTGGTGTCACGCTCGTCGTTTGGTATG
GCTTCATTCAGCTCCGGTTCCCAACGATCAAGGCGAGTTACATGATCCCCCATGTTGTGCAAAAAAGCGG
TTAGCTCCTTCGGTCCTCCGATCGTTGTCAGAAGTAAGTTGGCCGCAGTGTTATCACTCATGGTTATGGC
AGCACTGCATAATTCTCTTACTGTCATGCCATCCGTAAGATGCTTTTCTGTGACTGGTGAGTACTCAACC
AAGTCATTCTGAGAATAGTGTATGCGGCGACCGAGTTGCTCTTGCCCGGCGTCAATACGGGATAATACCG
CGCCACATAGCAGAACTTTAAAAGTGCTCATCATTGGAAAACGTTCTTCGGGGCGAAAACTCTCAAGGAT
CTTACCGCTGTTGAGATCCAGTTCGATGTAACCCACTCGTGCACCCAACTGATCTTCAGCATCTTTTACT
TTCACCAGCGTTTCTGGGTGAGCAAAAACAGGAAGGCAAAATGCCGCAAAAAAGGGAATAAGGGCGACAC
GGAAATGTTGAATACTCATACTCTTCCTTTTTCAATATTATTGAAGCATTTATCAGGGTTATTGTCTCAT
GAGCGGATACATATTTGAATGTATTTAGAAAAATAAACAAATAGGGGTTCCGCGCACATTTCCCCGAAAA
GTGCCACCTGACGTCGACGGATCGGGAGATCTCCCGATCCCCTATGGTGCACTCTCAGTACAATCTGCTC
TGATGCCGCATAGTTAAGCCAGTATCTGCTCCCTGCTTGTGTGTTGGAGGTCGCTGAGTAGTGCGCGAGC
AAAATTTAAGCTACAACAAGGCAAGGCTTGACCGACAATTGCATGAAGAATCTGCTTAGGGTTAGGCGTT
TTGCGCTGCTTCGCGATGTACGGGCCAGATATACGCGTTGACATTGATTATTGACTAGTTATTAATAGTA
ATCAATTACGGGGTCATTAGTTCATAGCCCATATATGGAGTTCCGCGTTACATAACTTACGGTAAATGGC
CCGCCTGGCTGACCGCCCAACGACCCCCGCCCATTGACGTCAATAATGACGTATGTTCCCATAGTAACGC
CAATAGGGACTTTCCATTGACGTCAATGGGTGGAGTATTTACGGTAAACTGCCCACTTGGCAGTACATCA
AGTGTATCATATGCCAAGTACGCCCCCTATTGACGTCAATGACGGTAAATGGCCCGCCTGGCATTATGCC
CAGTACATGACCTTATGGGACTTTCCTACTTGGCAGTACATCTACGTATTAGTCATCGCTATTACCATGG
TGATGCGGTTTTGGCAGTACATCAATGGGCGTGGATAGCGGTTTGACTCACGGGGATTTCCAAGTCTCCA
CCCCATTGACGTCAATGGGAGTTTGTTTTGGCACCAAAATCAACGGGACTTTCCAAAATGTCGTAACAAC
TCCGCCCCATTGACGCAAATGGGCGGTAGGCGTGTACGGTGGGAGGTCTATATAAGCAGAGCTCTCTGGC
TAACTAGAGAACCCACTGCTTACTGGCTTATCGAAATTAATACGACTCACTATAGGGAGACCCAAGCTGG
CTAGCGTTTAAACTTAAGCTTGGTACCATGGACAAGGACTGCGAGATGAAGCGGACCACACTGGATAGCC
CTCTGGGCAAGCTGGAACTGAGCGGCTGTGAACAGGGCCTGCACCGGATCATCTTTCTCGGCAAGGGAAC
CTCTGCCGCCGATGCTGTTGAAGTGCCTGCTCCTGCTGCTGTGCTCGGAGGACCTGAACCTCTGATTCAG
GCCACCGCCTGGCTGAACGCCTACTTTCATCAGCCCGAGGCCATCGAGGAGTTCCCCGTTCCTGCTCTGC
ATCACCCCGTGTTCCAGCAAGAAAGCTTCACCAGACAGGTGCTGTGGAAGCTGCTGAAGGTGGTCAAGTT
CGGCGAAGTGATCAGCGAGTCTCACCTGGCCGCTCTCGTGGGAAATCCAGCTGCTACAGCCGCCGTGAAC
ACAGCCCTGGATGGAAACCCTGTGCCTATTCTGATCCCCTGCCACAGAGTGGTGCAGGGCGATTCTGATG
TGGGCCCTTATCTTGGAGGCCTGGCCGTGAAAGAATGGCTGCTGGCCCACGAAGGACACAGACTGGGAAA
ACCTGGCCTCGGAGGATCCATGGCGGAGACTAACAACGAATGCAGCATCAAGGTGCTTTGCCGATTTCGG
CCCCTGAACCAGGCCGAGATTCTGCGGGGGGACAAGTTCATCCCCATTTTCCAAGGGGACGACAGCGTCA
TTATTGGGGGAAAGCCATATGTCTTTGACCGCGTCTTCCCCCCAAACACCACTCAGGAGCAGGTTTACCA
CGCCTGTGCCATGCAGATCGTCAAAGACGTCCTTGCTGGTTACAATGGCACAATCTTCGCTTATGGACAG
ACATCCTCAGGGAAAACGCATACCATGGAGGGGAAGCTGCACGACCCTCAGCTGATGGGCATCATTCCCC
GGATCGCTCGAGACATCTTCAACCACATCTACTCCATGGATGAGAACCTTGAATTCCACATTAAGGTATC
TTACTTCGAGATTTACCTGGATAAGATCCGTGACCTTTTGGATGTGACCAAGACGAACCTGTCCGTGCAT
GAGGACAAAAACCGGGTGCCGTTTGTCAAGGGTTGTACCGAACGCTTTGTGTCCAGCCCAGAGGAGATTC
TGGATGTGATCGATGAGGGGAAGTCCAACCGTCACGTAGCTGTCACCAACATGAACGAGCACAGTTCTCG
GAGCCACAGCATCTTCCTCATCAACATCAAGCAGGAGAACGTAGAGACCGAGCAGAAGCTCAGCGGGAAG
CTGTACCTCGTGGATCTGGCCGGAAGCGAGAAGGTCAGCAAGACAGGGGCAGAGGGAGCCGTTCTGGACG
AGGCAAAGAATATCAACAAGTCGCTGTCGGCCCTGGGGAACGTGATCTCTGCACTGGCAGAGGGCACCAA
AAGCTACGTGCCGTACCGCGACAGCAAAATGACGAGGATTCTCCAGGACTCTCTGGGAGGGAACTGCAGG
ACTACCATGTTCATCTGCTGCTCGCCGTCCAGCTACAATGACGCAGAGACCAAGTCCACGCTCATGTTTG
GACAGCGGGCGAAGACCATCAAGAACACTGCCTCAGTGAATCTGGAGCTGACTGCTGAGCAGTGGAAGAA
GAAGTATGAGAAGGAGAAGGAGAAGACCAAGGCCCAGAAGGAGACAATTGCGAAGCTAGAGGCTGAGCTT
AGCCGGTGGCGCAATGGAGAGAATGTGCCTGAGACTGAGCGCCTGGCTGGAGAGGACTCAGCTCTGGGAG
CTGAGCTCTGCGAGGAGACCCCTGTGAATGACAACTCATCCATTGTGGTACGCATCGCACCTGAGGAAAG
GCAGAAATATGAGGAAGAGATCCGCCGTCTCTACAAGCAGCTTGATGACAAGGATGATGAGATCAACCAG
CAGAGCCAGCTCATTGAGAAGCTGAAGCAGCAGATGCTGGACCAGGAAGAGCTGCTCGTGTCCACTCGGG
GAGACAACGAGAAGGTCCAGCGGGAGCTTAGCCACCTGCAGTCCGAGAACGATGCTGCGAAGGACGAGGT
GAAGGAAGTGCTGCAGGCCCTAGAGGAGCTGGCGGTCAACTACGACCAGAAGTCCCAGGAGCTCCAGGTG
GAGTGTCATCGCAAGATGGAGGTGACCGGTAGGGAGCTGTCATCTTGCCAACTGCTCATCTCACAGCATG
AGGCCAAGATCCGTTCACTCACGGAGTACATGCAGACTGTGGAGTTGAAGAAACGGCACCTGGAAGAGTC
CTACGACTCCCTGAGCGATGAGCTTGCCAGGCTCCAGGCGCACGAAACTGTACACGAGGTAGCTCTGAAA
GACAAGGAGCCAGACACACAGGACGCGGAGGAGGTGAAGAAGGCCCTGGAACTACAGATGGAGAATCACC
GTGAGGCCCATCACCGGCAGCTGGCCCGCCTCCGGGATGAGATTAATGAGAAACAGAAAACCATTGATGA
GCTGAAAGACCTGAACCAGAAGCTCCAGTTAGAGCTGGAGAAGCTTCAGGCCGACTATGAGAGGCTGAAG
AATGAAGAGAACGAGAAGAGCGCCAAGCTCCAGGAGCTGACATTTCTGTATGAGCGACATGAGCAGTCCA
AGCAGGACCTCAAGGGGCTGGAGGAGACAGTTGCCCGTGAACTCCAGACCCTCCACAACCTTCGCAAGCT
GTTCGTTCAAGACGTCACGACTCGAGTCAAGAAAAGTGCAGAAATGGAGCCCGAGGACAGTGGGGGGATT
CATTCCCAAAAGCAGAAGATCTCCTTTCTTGAGAACAACCTGGAACAGCTTACAAAGGTTCACAAACAGC
TGGTACGTGACAATGCAGATCTGCGTTGTGAGCTTCCTAAATTGGAAAAACGACTTCGGGCTACGGCTGA
GAGAGTTAAGGCCCTGGAGGGTGCACTGAAGGAGGCCAAGGAGGGCGCTATGAAGGACAAGCGTAGATAC
CAGCAGGAGGTGGACCGCATCAAAGAAGCCGTGCGGTACAAGAGCTCCGGCAAGCGGGGCCATGAATTCG
ATAAGGATTGTGAAATGAAGCGCACAACCCTGGACTCCCCACTGGGCAAACTTGAGCTGTCTGGATGCGA
GCAGGGACTGCACAGAATCATATTCCTCGGAAAGGGCACCAGCGCCGCTGATGCAGTGGAAGTTCCAGCA
CCAGCTGCAGTGCTTGGTGGACCAGAGCCACTTATGCAGGCTACAGCTTGGCTGAATGCTTATTTCCACC
AGCCGGAAGCCATCGAAGAGTTTCCCGTGCCAGCACTGCACCATCCTGTCTTTCAACAAGAGTCCTTCAC
ACGGCAAGTCCTGTGGAAACTCCTGAAAGTCGTGAAATTTGGGGAAGTGATCTCCTACAGCCACCTGGCT
GCACTGGCCGGAAATCCTGCAGCAACTGCCGCTGTGAAAACTGCCCTGTCCGGCAATCCAGTGCCAATCC
TGATTCCTTGTCACCGGGTCGTCCAGGGCGACCTGGATGTTGGAGGATATGAAGGCGGACTGGCTGTCAA
AGAGTGGCTCCTTGCTCACGAGGGCCATAGACTCGGAAAGCCTGGACTTGGTGGAAGCGCCGGATCTGCA
GCAGGATCTGGCGAGTTTCACCACCACCATCACCACGACTACAAGGACGACGACGACAAATGAGCGGCCG
CTCGAGTCTAGAGGGCCCGTTTAAACCCGCTGATCAGCCTCGACTGTGCCTTCTAGTTGCCAGCCATCTG
TTGTTTGCCCCTCCCCCGTGCCTTCCTTGACCCTGGAAGGTGCCACTCCCACTGTCCTTTCCTAATAAAA
TGAGGAAATTGCATCGCATTGTCTGAGTAGGTGTCATTCTATTCTGGGGGGTGGGGTGGGGCAGGACAGC
AAGGGGGAGGATTGGGAAGACAATAGCAGGCATGCTGGGGATGCGGTGGGCTCTATGGCTTCTGAGGCGG
AAAGAACCAGCTGGGGCTCTAGGGGGTATCCCC
[124 nt withheld, positions 7944-8067]
C
[91 nt withheld, positions 8069-8159]
A
[49 nt withheld, positions 8161-8209]
CCTTTGACGTTGGAGTCCACGTTCTTT
[37 nt withheld, positions 8237-8273]
ACCCTATCTCGGTCTATTCTTTTGATTTATAAGGGATTTTGCCGATTTCGGCCTATTGGTTAAAAAATGA
GCTGATTTAACAAAAATTTAACGCGAATTAATTCTGTGGAATGTGTGTCAGTTAGGGTGTGGAAAGTCCC
CAGGCTCCCCAGCAGGCAGAAGTATGCAAAGCATGCATCTCAATTAGTCAGCAACCAGGTGTGGAAAGTC
CCCAGGCTCCCCAGCAGGCAGAAGTATGCAAAGCATGCATCTCAATTAGTCAGCAACCATAGTCCCGCCC
CTAACTCCGCCCATCCCGCCCCTAACTCCGCCCAGTTCCGCCCATTCTCCGCCCCATGGCTGACTAATTT
TTTTTATTTATGCAGAGGCCGAGGCCGCCTCTGCCTCTGAGCTATTCCAGAAGTAGTGAGGAGGCTTTTT
TGGAGGCCTAGGCTTTTGCAAAAAGCTCCCGGGAGCTTGTATATCCATTTTCGGATCTGATCAAGAGACA
GGATGAGGATCGTTTCGCATGATTGAACAAGATGGATTGCACGCAGGTTCTCCGGCCGCTTGGGTGGAGA
GGCTATTCGGCTATGACTGGGCACAACAGACAATCGGCTGCTCTGATGCCGCCGTGTTCCGGCTGTCAGC
GCAGGGGCGCCCGGTTCTTTTTGTCAAGACCGACCTGTCCGGTGCCCTGAATGAACTGCAGGACGAGGCA
GCGCGGCTA
Features (pLannotate 1.2.2; 23 found; start..end, strand, type, name):
    615..773     +  CDS            ble (fragment): BLE_KLEPN - Experimental evidence at protein level: Swiss-Prot protein existence level 1. Binding protein with a strong affinity to the bleomycin family of antibiotics. Binds to CL990; an antimitotic-antibiotic compound. From Klebsiella pneumoniae.
    768..889     +  polyA_signal   SV40 poly(A) signal: SV40 polyadenylation signal
    962..978     -  protein_bind   lac operator: The lac repressor binds to the lac operator to inhibit transcription in E. coli. This inhibition can be relieved by adding lactose or isopropyl-β-D-thiogalactopyranoside (IPTG). lac repressor encoded by lacI
    986..1016    -  promoter       lac promoter: promoter for the E. coli lac operon
   1031..1052    -  protein_bind   CAP binding site: CAP binding activates transcription in the presence of cAMP. E. coli catabolite activator protein
   1065..1157    -  CDS            lacI (fragment): lac repressor; lacI; The lac repressor binds to the lac operator to inhibit transcription in E. coli. This inhibition can be relieved by adding lactose or isopropyl-β-D-thiogalactopyranoside (IPTG).
   1340..1928    -  rep_origin     ori: high-copy-number ColE1/pMB1/pBR322/pUC origin of replication
   2099..2959    -  CDS            AmpR: β-lactamase; bla; confers resistance to ampicillin, carbenicillin, and related antibiotics
   2960..3064    -  promoter       AmpR promoter: bla
   3123..3175    -  misc_feature   bom (fragment): basis of mobility region from pBR322
   3330..3709    +  enhancer       CMV enhancer: human cytomegalovirus immediate early enhancer
   3710..3913    +  promoter       CMV promoter: human cytomegalovirus (CMV) immediate early promoter
   3909..3942    +  LTR            5' LTR (truncated) (fragment): truncated 5' long terminal repeat (LTR) from HIV-1
   3958..3976    +  promoter       T7 promoter: promoter for bacteriophage T7 RNA polymerase
   4018..4569    +  CDS            MGMT (fragment): MGMT_HUMAN - Experimental evidence at protein level: Swiss-Prot protein existence level 1. Involved in the cellular defense against the biological effects of O6-methylguanine (O6-MeG) and O4-methylthymine (O4-MeT) in DNA. Repairs the methylated nucleobase in DNA by stoichiometrically transferring the methyl group to a cysteine residue in the enzyme. This is a suicide reaction: the enzyme is irreversibly inactivated. From Homo sapiens (Human).
   4570..6993    +  CDS            Kif5a (fragment): KIF5A_MOUSE - Also known as Kiaa4086, Kif5, Nkhc1. Experimental evidence at protein level: Swiss-Prot protein existence level 1. Microtubule-dependent motor required for slow axonal transport of neurofilament proteins (NFH, NFM and NFL) (PubMed:12682084). Can induce formation of neurite-like membrane protrusions in non-neuronal cells in a ZFYVE27-dependent manner. The ZFYVE27-KIF5A complex contributes to the vesicular transport of VAPA, VAPB, SURF4, RAB11A, RAB11B and RTN3 proteins in neurons (PubMed:21976701). Required for anterograde axonal transportation of MAPK8IP3/JIP3 which is essential
   7000..7560    +  CDS            MGMT (fragment): MGMT_HUMAN - Experimental evidence at protein level: Swiss-Prot protein existence level 1. Involved in the cellular defense against the biological effects of O6-methylguanine (O6-MeG) and O4-methylthymine (O4-MeT) in DNA. Repairs the methylated nucleobase in DNA by stoichiometrically transferring the methyl group to a cysteine residue in the enzyme. This is a suicide reaction: the enzyme is irreversibly inactivated. From Homo sapiens (Human).
   7597..7619    +  CDS            5xFLAG (fragment): five tandem FLAG® epitope tags
   7674..7898    +  polyA_signal   bGH poly(A) signal: bovine growth hormone polyadenylation signal
   7902..7923    +  promoter       SV40 promoter (fragment): SV40 enhancer and early promoter
   7944..8372    +  rep_origin     f1 ori (sequence partly withheld): f1 bacteriophage origin of replication; arrow indicates direction of (+) strand synthesis
   8386..8715    +  promoter       SV40 promoter: SV40 enhancer and early promoter
   8782..591     +  CDS            neo (across the origin): KKA2_KLEPN - Also known as kan, nptII. Experimental evidence at protein level: Swiss-Prot protein existence level 1. Resistance to kanamycin, neomycin, paromomycin, ribostamycin, butirosin and gentamicin B. From Klebsiella pneumoniae.
