[The description below was written by a language model from this plasmid's Addgene catalogue record and pLannotate feature annotations shown in this document.]
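Description:
CLIPf-KIF5A(1-914; Δ505-610)-SNAPf-HisTag-FLAG is a mammalian expression plasmid of about 9 kb built on the pCLAP backbone. It carries a mouse kinesin-1 heavy chain (Kif5a) fragment flanked by two orthogonal self-labelling protein tags. It is propagated in E. coli as a high-copy plasmid through a ColE1/pUC-type origin with ampicillin selection (AmpR, β-lactamase). An f1 origin is also present. For selection in mammalian cells, an SV40 early promoter drives a neomycin phosphotransferase gene ending in an SV40 polyadenylation signal, which confers G418 resistance. Short annotated fragments of ble, lacI, the lac promoter/operator, bom and an HIV-1 LTR appear to be backbone remnants or partial matches rather than functional parts.

The expression cassette uses the CMV immediate-early enhancer and promoter, followed by a T7 promoter that could support in vitro transcription, and it terminates at a bGH polyadenylation signal. The open reading frame begins with CLIPf and continues through the 2,424 bp Kif5a insert, which covers residues 1–914 with an internal deletion of residues 505–610. SNAPf, a His tag and a FLAG epitope follow the insert. The annotation tool labels both CLIPf and SNAPf as MGMT fragments because both are engineered derivatives of human O6-alkylguanine-DNA alkyltransferase. They react covalently with benzylcytosine and benzylguanine substrates respectively, so different fluorophores can be attached specifically to the two ends of the same polypeptide. The His and FLAG tags allow affinity purification and detection.

The associated publication examines kinesin-1 flexibility and its open versus closed conformation. This suggests the dual-labelled truncation and deletion variant was designed for distance-sensitive fluorescence measurements of motor conformation, although the record itself states the purpose only as mammalian expression of the fusion protein.
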