Addgene plasmid #200793: CLIPf-KIF5A(1-914; Δ505-610)-SNAPf-HisTag-FLAG
Purpose: Mammalian expression of CLIPf-KIF5A(1-914; Δ505-610)-SNAPf-HisTag-FLAG
Depositing lab: Alison Twelvetrees. Depositing organization: University of Sheffield. Publication: Kinesin-1 is highly flexible and adopts an open conformation in the absence of cargo. Smith ER, Turner ED, Abdelhamid MAS, Craggs TD, Twelvetrees AE. iScience. 2026 Feb 2;29(3):114875. doi: 10.1016/j.isci.2026.114875. eCollection 2026 Mar 20. PubMed 41732280.
Backbone
  Vector backbone: pCLAP
  Backbone size w/o insert (bp): 6558
  Vector type: Mammalian Expression
  Selectable markers: Neomycin (select with G418)
Growth in bacteria
  Bacterial resistance: Ampicillin, 100 μg/mL
  Growth temperature: 37°C
  Growth strain: DH5alpha
  Copy number: High Copy
Gene/Insert
  Gene/Insert name: KIF5A
  Species: M. musculus (mouse)
  Insert size (bp): 2424
  Mutation: 1-914; Δ505-610
  Entrez Gene: Kif5a (a.k.a. D10Bwg0738e, Khc, Kif5, Kns, mKIAA4086)
  Promoter: CMV & T7
  Tag / fusion protein: CLIPf (N terminal on backbone); SNAPf, HisTag, FLAG (C terminal on backbone)
  Cloning method: Ligation Independent Cloning
  Sequencing primers: 5′ AGCGAGTCTCACCTGGCC; 3′ TGCAGCCAGGTGGCTGTAGGA
Terms and licenses: Academic/Nonprofit Terms; Industry Terms: Not Available to Industry
Depositor comments: Please visit https://doi.org/10.1101/2024.12.20.629623 for bioRxiv preprint.
How to cite: CLIPf-KIF5A(1-914; Δ505-610)-SNAPf-HisTag-FLAG was a gift from Alison Twelvetrees (Addgene plasmid # 200793 ; http://n2t.net/addgene:200793 ; RRID:Addgene_200793)
